>Addgene plasmid #52500 | pRVdG-4tdTomato | depositor full sequence | sequence record 81438 | pRVdG-4tdTomato sequence 15213 bps
GG
[124 nt withheld, positions 3-126]
C
[91 nt withheld, positions 128-218]
A
[49 nt withheld, positions 220-268]
CCTTTGACGTTGGAGTCCACGTTCTTT
[37 nt withheld, positions 296-332]
ACCCTATCTCGGTCTATTCTTTTGATTTATAAGGGATTTTGCCGATTTCGGCCTATTGGTTAAAAAAATG
AGCTGATTTAACAAAAATTTAACGCGAATTTTAACAAAATATTAACGCTTACAATTTCCATTCGCCATTC
AGGCTGCGCAACTGTTGGGAAGGGCGATCGGTGCGGGCCTCTTCGCTATTACGCCAGCTGGCGAAAGGGG
GATGTGCTGCAAGGCGATTAAGTTGGGTAACGCCAGGGTTTTCCCAGTCACGACGTTGTAAAACGACGGC
CAGTGAGCGCGCGATAAGCTTGATATCGAATTCCTGCAGCGCGTTGACATTGATTATTGACTAGTTATTA
ATAGTAATCAATTACGGGGTCATTAGTTCATAGCCCATATATGGAGTTCCGCGTTACATAACTTACGGTA
AATGGCCCGCCTGGCTGACCGCCCAACGACCCCCGCCCATTGACGTCAATAATGACGTATGTTCCCATAG
TAACGCCAATAGGGACTTTCCATTGACGTCAATGGGTGGAGTATTTACGGTAAACTGCCCACTTGGCAGT
ACATCAAGTGTATCATATGCCAAGTACGCCCCCTATTGACGTCAATGACGGTAAATGGCCCGCCTGGCAT
TATGCCCAGTACATGACCTTATGGGACTTTCCTACTTGGCAGTACATCTACGTATTAGTCATCGCTATTA
CCATGGTGATGCGGTTTTGGCAGTACATCAATGGGCGTGGATAGCGGTTTGACTCACGGGGATTTCCAAG
TCTCCACCCCATTGACGTCAATGGGAGTTTGTTTTGGCACCAAAATCAACGGGACTTTCCAAAATGTCGT
AACAACTCCGCCCCATTGACGCAAATGGGCGGTAGGCGTGTACGGTGGGAGGTCTATATAAGCAGAGCTC
TCTGGCTAACTAGAGAACCCACTGCTTACTGGCTTATCGAAATTAATACGACTCACTATAGGGAGACCCA
AGCTGGCTAGATTAAGCGTCTGATGAGTCCGTGAGGACGAAACCCGGCGTACCGGGTCACGCTTAACAAC
CAGATCAAAGAAAAAACAGACATTGTCAATTGCAAAGCAAAAATGTAACACCCCTACAATGGATGCCGAC
AAGATTGTATTCAAAGTCAATAATCAGGTGGTCTCTTTGAAGCCTGAGATTATCGTGGATCAATATGAGT
ACAAGTACCCTGCCATCAAAGATTTGAAAAAGCCCTGTATAACCCTAGGAAAGGCTCCCGATTTAAATAA
AGCATACAAGTCAGTTTTGTCAGGCATGAGCGCCGCCAAACTTAATCCTGACGATGTATGTTCCTATTTG
GCAGCGGCAATGCAGTTTTTTGAGGGGACATGTCCGGAAGACTGGACCAGCTATGGAATTGTGATTGCAC
GAAAAGGAGATAAGATCACCCCAGGTTCTCTGGTGGAGATAAAACGTACTGATGTAGAAGGGAATTGGGC
TCTGACAGGAGGCATGGAACTGACAAGAGACCCCACTGTCCCTGAGCATGCGTCCTTAGTCGGTCTTCTC
TTGAGTCTGTATAGGTTGAGCAAAATATCCGGGCAAAACACTGGTAACTATAAGACAAACATTGCAGACA
GGATAGAGCAGATTTTTGAGACAGCCCCTTTTGTTAAAATCGTGGAACACCATACTCTAATGACAACTCA
CAAAATGTGTGCTAATTGGAGTACTATACCAAACTTCAGATTTTTGGCCGGAACCTATGACATGTTTTTC
TCCCGGATTGAGCATCTATATTCAGCAATCAGAGTGGGCACAGTTGTCACTGCTTATGAAGACTGTTCAG
GACTGGTATCATTTACTGGGTTCATAAAACAAATCAATCTCACCGCTAGAGAGGCAATACTATATTTCTT
CCACAAGAACTTTGAGGAAGAGATAAGAAGAATGTTTGAGCCAGGGCAGGAGACAGCTGTTCCTCACTCT
TATTTCATCCACTTCCGTTCACTAGGCTTGAGTGGGAAATCTCCTTATTCATCAAATGCTGTTGGTCACG
TGTTCAATCTCATTCACTTTGTAGGATGCTATATGGGTCAAGTCAGATCCCTAAATGCAACGGTTATTGC
TGCATGTGCTCCTCATGAAATGTCTGTTCTAGGGGGCTATCTGGGAGAGGAATTCTTCGGGAAAGGGACA
TTTGAAAGAAGATTCTTCAGAGATGAGAAAGAACTTCAAGAATACGAGGCGGCTGAACTGACAAAGACTG
ACGTAGCACTGGCAGATGATGGAACTGTCAACTCTGACGACGAGGACTACTTTTCAGGTGAAACCAGAAG
TCCGGAGGCTGTTTATACTCGAATCATGATGAATGGAGGTCGACTAAAGAGATCTCACATACGGAGATAT
GTCTCAGTCAGTTCCAATCATCAAGCCCGTCCAAACTCATTCGCCGAGTTTCTAAACAAGACATATTCGA
GTGACTCATAAGAAGTTGAATAACAAAATGCCGGAAATCTACGGATTGTGTATATCCATCATGAAAAAAA
CTAACACCCCTCCTTTCGAACCATCCCAAACATGAGCAAGATCTTTGTCAATCCTAGTGCTATTAGAGCC
GGTCTGGCCGATCTTGAGATGGCTGAAGAAACTGTTGATCTGATCAATAGAAATATCGAAGACAATCAGG
CTCATCTCCAAGGGGAACCCATAGAGGTGGACAATCTCCCTGAGGATATGGGGCGACTTCACCTGGATGA
TGGAAAATCGCCCAACCATGGTGAGATAGCCAAGGTGGGAGAAGGCAAGTATCGAGAGGACTTTCAGATG
GATGAAGGAGAGGATCCTAGCTTCCTGTTCCAGTCATACCTGGAAAATGTTGGAGTCCAAATAGTCAGAC
AAATGAGGTCAGGAGAGAGATTTCTCAAGATATGGTCACAGACCGTAGAAGAGATTATATCCTATGTCGC
GGTCAACTTTCCCAACCCTCCAGGAAAGTCTTCAGAGGATAAATCAACCCAGACTACTGGCCGAGAGCTC
AAGAAGGAGACAACACCCACTCCTTCTCAGAGAGAAAGCCAATCATCGAAAGCCAGGATGGCGGCTCAAA
TTGCTTCTGGCCCTCCAGCCCTTGAATGGTCGGCTACCAATGAAGAGGATGATCTATCAGTGGAGGCTGA
GATCGCTCACCAGATTGCAGAAAGTTTCTCCAAAAAATATAAGTTTCCCTCTCGATCCTCAGGGATACTC
TTGTATAATTTTGAGCAATTGAAAATGAACCTTGATGATATAGTTAAAGAGGCAAAAAATGTACCAGGTG
TGACCCGTTTAGCCCATGACGGGTCCAAACTCCCCCTAAGATGTGTACTGGGATGGGTCGCTTTGGCCAA
CTCTAAGAAATTCCAGTTGTTAGTCGAATCCGACAAGCTGAGTAAAATCATGCAAGATGACTTGAATCGC
TATACATCTTGCTAACCGAACCTCTCCCCTCAGTCCCTCTAGACAATAAAATCCGAGATGTCCCAAAGTC
AACATGAAAAAAACAGGCAACACCACTGATAAAATGAACCTCCTACGTAAGATAGTGAAAAACCGCAGGG
ACGAGGACACTCAAAAATCCTCTCCCGCGTCAGCCCCTCTGGATGACGATGACTTGTGGCTTCCACCCCC
TGAATACGTCCCGCTGAAAGAACTTACAGGCAAGAAGAACATGAGGAACTTTTGTATCAACGGAAGGGTT
AAAGTGTGTAGCCCGAATGGTTACTCGTTCAGGATCCTGCGGCACATTCTGAAATCATTCGACGAGATAT
ATTCTGGGAATCATAGGATGATCGGGTTAGTCAAAGTGGTTATTGGACTGGCTTTGTCAGGATCTCCAGT
CCCTGAGGGCCTGAACTGGGTATACAAATTGAGGAGAACCTTTATCTTCCAGTGGGCTGATTCCAGGGGC
CCTCTTGAAGGGGAGGAGTTGGAATACTCTCAGGAGATCACTTGGGATGATGATACTGAGTTCGTCGGAT
TGCAAATAAGAGTGATTGCAAAACAGTGTCATATCCAGGGCAGAGTCTGGTGTATCAACATGAACCCGAG
AGCATGTCAACTATGGTCTGACATGTCTCTTCAGACACAAAGGTCCGAAGAGGACAAAGATTCCTCTCTG
CTTCTAGAATAATCAGATTATATCCCGCAAATTTATCACTTGTTTACCTCTGGAGGAGAGAACATATGGG
CTCAACTCCAACCCTTGGGAGCAATATAACAAAAAACATGTTATGGTGCCATTAAACCGCTGCATTTCAT
CAAAGTCAAGTTGATTACCTTTACATTTTGATCCTCTTGGATGTGAAAAAAACTATTAACATCCCTCAAA
AGACCCCGGGAAAGCCGCCACCATGGTGAGCAAGGGCGAGGAGGTCATCAAAGAGTTCATGCGCTTCAAG
GTGCGCATGGAGGGCTCCATGAACGGCCACGAGTTCGAGATCGAGGGCGAGGGCGAGGGCCGCCCCTACG
AGGGCACCCAGACCGCCAAGCTGAAGGTGACCAAGGGCGGCCCCCTGCCCTTCGCCTGGGACATCCTGTC
CCCCCAGTTCATGTACGGCTCCAAGGCGTACGTGAAGCACCCCGCCGACATCCCCGATTACAAGAAGCTG
TCCTTCCCCGAGGGCTTCAAGTGGGAGCGCGTGATGAACTTCGAGGACGGCGGTCTGGTGACCGTGACCC
AGGACTCCTCCCTGCAGGACGGCACGCTGATCTACAAGGTGAAGATGCGCGGCACCAACTTCCCCCCCGA
CGGCCCCGTAATGCAGAAGAAGACCATGGGCTGGGAGGCCTCCACCGAGCGCCTGTACCCCCGCGACGGC
GTGCTGAAGGGCGAGATCCACCAGGCCCTGAAGCTGAAGGACGGCGGCCACTACCTGGTGGAGTTCAAGA
CCATCTACATGGCCAAGAAGCCCGTGCAACTGCCCGGCTACTACTACGTGGACACCAAGCTGGACATCAC
CTCCCACAACGAGGACTACACCATCGTGGAACAGTACGAGCGCTCCGAGGGCCGCCACCACCTGTTCCTG
GGGCATGGCACCGGCAGCACCGGCAGCGGCAGCTCCGGCACCGCCTCCTCCGAGGACAACAACATGGCCG
TCATCAAAGAGTTCATGCGCTTCAAGGTGCGCATGGAGGGCTCCATGAACGGCCACGAGTTCGAGATCGA
GGGCGAGGGCGAGGGCCGCCCCTACGAGGGCACCCAGACCGCCAAGCTGAAGGTGACCAAGGGCGGCCCC
CTGCCCTTCGCCTGGGACATCCTGTCCCCCCAGTTCATGTACGGCTCCAAGGCGTACGTGAAGCACCCCG
CCGACATCCCCGATTACAAGAAGCTGTCCTTCCCCGAGGGCTTCAAGTGGGAGCGCGTGATGAACTTCGA
GGACGGCGGTCTGGTGACCGTGACCCAGGACTCCTCCCTGCAGGACGGCACGCTGATCTACAAGGTGAAG
ATGCGCGGCACCAACTTCCCCCCCGACGGCCCCGTAATGCAGAAGAAGACCATGGGCTGGGAGGCCTCCA
CCGAGCGCCTGTACCCCCGCGACGGCGTGCTGAAGGGCGAGATCCACCAGGCCCTGAAGCTGAAGGACGG
CGGCCACTACCTGGTGGAGTTCAAGACCATCTACATGGCCAAGAAGCCCGTGCAACTGCCCGGCTACTAC
TACGTGGACACCAAGCTGGACATCACCTCCCACAACGAGGACTACACCATCGTGGAACAGTACGAGCGCT
CCGAGGGCCGCCACCACCTGTTCCTGTACGGCATGGACGAGCTGTACAAGTAAGCTAGCTTATAAAGTGC
TGGGTCATCTAAGCTTTTCAGTCGAGAAAAAAACATTAGATCAGAAGAACAACTGGCAACACTTCTCAAC
CTGAGACTTACTTCAAGATGCTCGATCCTGGAGAGGTCTATGATGACCCTATTGACCCAATCGAGTTAGA
GGCTGAACCCAGAGGAACCCCCATTGTCCCCAACATCTTGAGGAACTCTGACTACAATCTCAACTCTCCT
TTGATAGAAGATCCTGCTAGACTAATGTTAGAATGGTTAAAAACAGGGAATAGACCTTATCGGATGACTC
TAACAGACAATTGCTCCAGGTCTTTCAGAGTTTTGAAAGATTATTTCAAGAAGGTAGATTTGGGTTCTCT
CAAGGTGGGCGGAATGGCTGCACAGTCAATGATTTCTCTCTGGTTATATGGTGCCCACTCTGAATCCAAC
AGGAGCCGGAGATGTATAACAGACTTGGCCCATTTCTATTCCAAGTCGTCCCCCATAGAGAAGCTGTTGA
ATCTCACGCTAGGAAATAGAGGGCTGAGAATCCCCCCAGAGGGAGTGTTAAGTTGCCTTGAGAGGGTTGA
TTATGATAATGCATTTGGAAGGTATCTTGCCAACACGTATTCCTCTTACTTGTTCTTCCATGTAATCACC
TTATACATGAACGCCCTAGACTGGGATGAAGAAAAGACCATCCTAGCATTATGGAAAGATTTAACCTCAG
TGGACATCGGGAAGGACTTGGTAAAGTTCAAAGACCAAATATGGGGACTGCTGATCGTGACAAAGGACTT
TGTTTACTCCCAAAGTTCCAATTGTCTTTTTGACAGAAACTACACACTTATGCTAAAAGATCTTTTCTTG
TCTCGCTTCAACTCCTTAATGGTCTTGCTCTCTCCCCCAGAGCCCCGATACTCAGATGACTTGATATCTC
AACTATGCCAGCTGTACATTGCTGGGGATCAAGTCTTGTCTATGTGTGGAAACTCCGGCTATGAAGTCAT
CAAAATATTGGAGCCATATGTCGTGAATAGTTTAGTCCAGAGAGCAGAAAAGTTTAGGCCTCTCATTCAT
TCCTTGGGAGACTTTCCTGTATTTATAAAAGACAAGGTAAGTCAACTTGAAGAGACGTTCGGTCCCTGTG
CAAGAAGGTTCTTTAGGGCTCTGGATCAATTCGACAACATACATGACTTGGTTTTTGTGTTTGGCTGTTA
CAGGCATTGGGGGCACCCATATATAGATTATCGAAAGGGTCTGTCAAAACTATATGATCAGGTTCACCTT
AAAAAAATGATAGATAAGTCCTACCAGGAGTGCTTAGCAAGCGACCTAGCCAGGAGGATCCTTAGATGGG
GTTTTGATAAGTACTCCAAGTGGTATCTGGATTCAAGATTCCTAGCCCGAGACCACCCCTTGACTCCTTA
TATCAAAACCCAAACATGGCCACCCAAACATATTGTAGACTTGGTGGGGGATACATGGCACAAGCTCCCG
ATCACGCAGATCTTTGAGATTCCTGAATCAATGGATCCGTCAGAAATATTGGATGACAAATCACATTCTT
TCACCAGAACGAGACTAGCTTCTTGGCTGTCAGAAAACCGAGGGGGGCCTGTTCCTAGCGAAAAAGTTAT
TATCACGGCCCTGTCTAAGCCGCCTGTCAATCCCCGAGAGTTTCTGAGGTCTATAGACCTCGGAGGATTG
CCAGATGAAGACTTGATAATTGGCCTCAAGCCAAAGGAACGGGAATTGAAGATTGAAGGTCGATTCTTTG
CTCTAATGTCATGGAATCTAAGATTGTATTTTGTCATCACTGAAAAACTCTTGGCCAACTACATCTTGCC
ACTTTTTGACGCGCTGACTATGACAGACAACCTGAACAAGGTGTTTAAAAAGCTGATCGACAGGGTCACC
GGGCAAGGGCTTTTGGACTATTCAAGGGTCACATATGCATTTCACCTGGACTATGAAAAGTGGAACAACC
ATCAAAGATTAGAGTCAACAGAGGATGTATTTTCTGTCCTAGATCAAGTGTTTGGATTGAAGAGAGTGTT
TTCTAGAACACACGAGTTTTTTCAAAAGGCCTGGATCTATTATTCAGACAGATCAGACCTCATCGGGTTA
CGGGAGGATCAAATATACTGCTTAGATGCGTCCAACGGCCCAACCTGTTGGAATGGCCAGGATGGCGGGC
TAGAAGGCTTACGGCAGAAGGGCTGGAGTCTAGTCAGCTTATTGATGATAGATAGAGAATCTCAAATCAG
GAACACAAGAACCAAAATACTAGCTCAAGGAGACAACCAGGTTTTATGTCCGACATACATGTTGTCGCCA
GGGCTATCTCAAGAGGGGCTCCTCTATGAATTGGAGAGAATATCAAGGAATGCACTTTCGATATACAGAG
CCGTCGAGGAAGGGGCATCTAAGCTAGGGCTGATCATCAAGAAAGAAGAGACCATGTGTAGTTATGACTT
CCTCATCTATGGAAAAACCCCTTTGTTTAGAGGTAACATATTGGTGCCTGAGTCCAAAAGATGGGCCAGA
GTCTCTTGCGTCTCTAATGACCAAATAGTCAACCTCGCCAATATAATGTCGACAGTGTCCACCAATGCGC
TAACAGTGGCACAACACTCTCAATCTTTGATCAAACCGATGAGGGATTTTCTGCTCATGTCAGTACAGGC
AGTCTTTCACTACCTGCTATTTAGCCCAATCTTAAAGGGAAGAGTTTACAAGATTCTGAGCGCTGAAGGG
GAGAGCTTTCTCCTAGCCATGTCAAGGATAATCTATCTAGATCCTTCTTTGGGAGGGATATCTGGAATGT
CCCTCGGAAGATTCCATATACGACAGTTCTCAGACCCTGTCTCTGAAGGGTTATCCTTCTGGAGAGAGAT
CTGGTTAAGCTCCCAAGAGTCCTGGATTCACGCGTTGTGTCAAGAGGCTGGAAACCCAGATCTTGGAGAG
AGAACACTCGAGAGCTTCACTCGCCTTCTAGAAGATCCGACCACCTTAAATATCAGAGGAGGGGCCAGTC
CTACCATTCTACTCAAGGATGCAATCAGAAAGGCTTTATATGACGAGGTGGACAAGGTGGAAAATTCAGA
GTTTCGAGAGGCAATCCTGTTGTCCAAGACCCATAGAGATAATTTTATACTCTTCTTAATATCTGTTGAG
CCTCTGTTTCCTCGATTTCTCAGTGAGCTATTCAGTTCGTCTTTTTTGGGAATCCCCGAGTCAATCATTG
GATTGATACAAAACTCCCGAACGATAAGAAGGCAGTTTAGAAAGAGTCTCTCAAAAACTTTAGAAGAATC
CTTCTACAACTCAGAGATCCACGGGATTAGTCGGATGACCCAGACACCTCAGAGGGTTGGGGGGGTGTGG
CCTTGCTCTTCAGAGAGGGCAGATCTACTTAGGGAGATCTCTTGGGGAAGAAAAGTGGTAGGCACGACAG
TTCCTCACCCTTCTGAGATGTTGGGATTACTTCCCAAGTCCTCTATTTCTTGCACTTGTGGAGCAACAGG
AGGAGGCAATCCTAGAGTTTCTGTATCAGTACTCCCGTCCTTTGATCAGTCATTTTTTTCACGAGGCCCC
CTAAAGGGATACTTGGGCTCGTCCACCTCTATGTCGACCCAGCTATTCCATGCATGGGAAAAAGTCACTA
ATGTTCATGTGGTGAAGAGAGCTCTATCGTTAAAAGAATCTATAAACTGGTTCATTACTAGAGATTCCAA
CTTGGCTCAAGCTCTAATTAGGAACATTATGTCTCTGACAGGCCCTGATTTCCCTCTAGAGGAGGCCCCT
GTCTTCAAAAGGACGGGGTCAGCCTTGCATAGGTTCAAGTCTGCCAGATACAGCGAAGGAGGGTATTCTT
CTGTCTGCCCGAACCTCCTCTCTCATATTTCTGTTAGTACAGACACCATGTCTGATTTGACCCAAGACGG
GAAGAACTACGATTTCATGTTCCAGCCATTGATGCTTTATGCACAGACATGGACATCAGAGCTGGTACAG
AGAGACACAAGGCTAAGAGACTCTACGTTTCATTGGCACCTCCGATGCAACAGGTGTGTGAGACCCATTG
ACGACGTGACCCTGGAGACCTCTCAGATCTTCGAGTTTCCGGATGTGTCGAAAAGAATATCCAGAATGGT
TTCTGGGGCTGTGCCTCACTTCCAGAGGCTTCCCGATATCCGTCTGAGACCAGGAGATTTTGAATCTCTA
AGCGGTAGAGAAAAGTCTCACCATATCGGATCAGCTCAGGGGCTCTTATACTCAATCTTAGTGGCAATTC
ACGACTCAGGATACAATGATGGAACCATCTTCCCTGTCAACATATACGGCAAGGTTTCCCCTAGAGACTA
TTTGAGAGGGCTCGCAAGGGGAGTATTGATAGGATCCTCGATTTGCTTCTTGACAAGAATGACAAATATC
AATATTAATAGACCTCTTGAATTGGTCTCAGGGGTAATCTCATATATTCTCCTGAGGCTAGATAACCATC
CCTCCTTGTACATAATGCTCAGAGAACCGTCTCTTAGAGGAGAGATATTTTCTATCCCTCAGAAAATCCC
CGCCGCTTATCCAACCACTATGAAAGAAGGCAACAGATCAATCTTGTGTTATCTCCAACATGTGCTACGC
TATGAGCGAGAGATAATCACGGCGTCTCCAGAGAATGACTGGCTATGGATCTTTTCAGACTTTAGAAGTG
CCAAAATGACGTACCTATCCCTCATTACTTACCAGTCTCATCTTCTACTCCAGAGGGTTGAGAGAAACCT
ATCTAAGAGTATGAGAGATAACCTGCGACAATTGAGTTCTTTGATGAGGCAGGTGCTGGGCGGGCACGGA
GAAGATACCTTAGAGTCAGACGACAACATTCAACGACTGCTAAAAGACTCTTTACGAAGGACAAGATGGG
TGGATCAAGAGGTGCGCCATGCAGCTAGAACCATGACTGGAGATTACAGCCCCAACAAGAAGGTGTCCCG
TAAGGTAGGATGTTCAGAATGGGTCTGCTCTGCTCAACAGGTTGCAGTCTCTACCTCAGCAAACCCGGCC
CCTGTCTCGGAGCTTGACATAAGGGCCCTCTCTAAGAGGTTCCAGAACCCTTTGATCTCGGGCTTGAGAG
TGGTTCAGTGGGCAACCGGTGCTCATTATAAGCTTAAGCCTATTCTAGATGATCTCAATGTTTTCCCATC
TCTCTGCCTTGTAGTTGGGGACGGGTCAGGGGGGATATCAAGGGCAGTCCTCAACATGTTTCCAGATGCC
AAGCTTGTGTTCAACAGTCTTTTAGAGGTGAATGACCTGATGGCTTCCGGAACACATCCACTGCCTCCTT
CAGCAATCATGAGGGGAGGAAATGATATCGTCTCCAGAGTGATAGATCTTGACTCAATCTGGGAAAAACC
GTCCGACTTGAGAAACTTGGCAACCTGGAAATACTTCCAGTCAGTCCAAAAGCAGGTCAACATGTCCTAT
GACCTCATTATTTGCGATGCAGAAGTTACTGACATTGCATCTATCAACCGGATCACCCTGTTAATGTCCG
ATTTTGCATTGTCTATAGATGGACCACTCTATTTGGTCTTCAAAACTTATGGGACTATGCTAGTAAATCC
AAACTACAAGGCTATTCAACACCTGTCAAGAGCGTTCCCCTCGGTCACAGGGTTTATCACCCAAGTAACT
TCGTCTTTTTCATCTGAGCTCTACCTCCGATTCTCCAAACGAGGGAAGTTTTTCAGAGATGCTGAGTACT
TGACCTCTTCCACCCTTCGAGAAATGAGCCTTGTGTTATTCAATTGTAGCAGCCCCAAGAGTGAGATGCA
GAGAGCTCGTTCCTTGAACTATCAGGATCTTGTGAGAGGATTTCCTGAAGAAATCATATCAAATCCTTAC
AATGAGATGATCATAACTCTGATTGACAGTGATGTAGAATCTTTTCTAGTCCACAAGATGGTTGATGATC
TTGAGTTACAGAGGGGAACTCTGTCTAAAGTGGCTATCATTATAGCCATCATGATAGTTTTCTCCAACAG
AGTCTTCAACGTTTCCAAACCCCTAACTGACCCCTCGTTCTATCCACCGTCTGATCCCAAAATCCTGAGG
CACTTCAACATATGTTGCAGTACTATGATGTATCTATCTACTGCTTTAGGTGACGTCCCTAGCTTCGCAA
GACTTCACGACCTGTATAACAGACCTATAACTTATTACTTCAGAAAGCAAGTCATTCGAGGGAACGTTTA
TCTATCTTGGAGTTGGTCCAACGACACCTCAGTGTTCAAAAGGGTAGCCTGTAATTCTAGCCTGAGTCTG
TCATCTCACTGGATCAGGTTGATTTACAAGATAGTGAAGACTACCAGACTCGTTGGCAGCATCAAGGATC
TATCCAGAGAAGTGGAAAGACACCTTCATAGGTACAACAGGTGGATCACCCTAGAGGATATCAGATCTAG
ATCATCCCTACTAGACTACAGTTGCCTGTGAACCGGATACTCCTGGAAGCCTGCCCATGCTAAGACTCTT
GTGTGATGTATCTTGAAAAAAACAAGATCCTAAATCTGAACCTTTGGTTGTTTGATTGTTTTTCTCATTT
TTGTTGTTTATTTGTTAAGCGTGGGTCGGCATGGCATCTCCACCTCCTCGCGGTCCGACCTGGGCATCCG
AAGGAGGACGCACGTCCACTCGGATGGCTAAGGGAGGGGCGGGGATCCGGCTGCTAACAAAGCCCGAAAG
GAAGCTGAGTTGGCTGCTGCCACCGCTGAGCAATAACTAGCATAACCCCTTGGGGCCTCTAAACGGGTCT
TGAGGGGTTTTTTGCTGAAAGGAGGAACTATATCCGGATCCACTAGTTCTAGAGCGGCCGCCACCGCGGT
GGAGCTCCAGCTTTTGTTCCCTTTAGTGAGGGTTAATTGCGCGCTTGGCGTAATCATGGTCATAGCTGTT
TCCTGTGTGAAATTGTTATCCGCTCACAATTCCACACAACATACGAGCCGGAAGCATAAAGTGTAAAGCC
TGGGGTGCCTAATGAGTGAGCTAACTCACATTAATTGCGTTGCGCTCACTGCCCGCTTTCCAGTCGGGAA
ACCTGTCGTGCCAGCTGCATTAATGAATCGGCCAACGCGCGGGGAGAGGCGGTTTGCGTATTGGGCGCTC
TTCCGCTTCCTCGCTCACTGACTCGCTGCGCTCGGTCGTTCGGCTGCGGCGAGCGGTATCAGCTCACTCA
AAGGCGGTAATACGGTTATCCACAGAATCAGGGGATAACGCAGGAAAGAACATGTGAGCAAAAGGCCAGC
AAAAGGCCAGGAACCGTAAAAAGGCCGCGTTGCTGGCGTTTTTCCATAGGCTCCGCCCCCCTGACGAGCA
TCACAAAAATCGACGCTCAAGTCAGAGGTGGCGAAACCCGACAGGACTATAAAGATACCAGGCGTTTCCC
CCTGGAAGCTCCCTCGTGCGCTCTCCTGTTCCGACCCTGCCGCTTACCGGATACCTGTCCGCCTTTCTCC
CTTCGGGAAGCGTGGCGCTTTCTCATAGCTCACGCTGTAGGTATCTCAGTTCGGTGTAGGTCGTTCGCTC
CAAGCTGGGCTGTGTGCACGAACCCCCCGTTCAGCCCGACCGCTGCGCCTTATCCGGTAACTATCGTCTT
GAGTCCAACCCGGTAAGACACGACTTATCGCCACTGGCAGCAGCCACTGGTAACAGGATTAGCAGAGCGA
GGTATGTAGGCGGTGCTACAGAGTTCTTGAAGTGGTGGCCTAACTACGGCTACACTAGAAGGACAGTATT
TGGTATCTGCGCTCTGCTGAAGCCAGTTACCTTCGGAAAAAGAGTTGGTAGCTCTTGATCCGGCAAACAA
ACCACCGCTGGTAGCGGTGGTTTTTTTGTTTGCAAGCAGCAGATTACGCGCAGAAAAAAAGGATCTCAAG
AAGATCCTTTGATCTTTTCTACGGGGTCTGACGCTCAGTGGAACGAAAACTCACGTTAAGGGATTTTGGT
CATGAGATTATCAAAAAGGATCTTCACCTAGATCCTTTTAAATTAAAAATGAAGTTTTAAATCAATCTAA
AGTATATATGAGTAAACTTGGTCTGACAGTTACCAATGCTTAATCAGTGAGGCACCTATCTCAGCGATCT
GTCTATTTCGTTCATCCATAGTTGCCTGACTCCCCGTCGTGTAGATAACTACGATACGGGAGGGCTTACC
ATCTGGCCCCAGTGCTGCAATGATACCGCGAGACCCACGCTCACCGGCTCCAGATTTATCAGCAATAAAC
CAGCCAGCCGGAAGGGCCGAGCGCAGAAGTGGTCCTGCAACTTTATCCGCCTCCATCCAGTCTATTAATT
GTTGCCGGGAAGCTAGAGTAAGTAGTTCGCCAGTTAATAGTTTGCGCAACGTTGTTGCCATTGCTACAGG
CATCGTGGTGTCACGCTCGTCGTTTGGTATGGCTTCATTCAGCTCCGGTTCCCAACGATCAAGGCGAGTT
ACATGATCCCCCATGTTGTGCAAAAAAGCGGTTAGCTCCTTCGGTCCTCCGATCGTTGTCAGAAGTAAGT
TGGCCGCAGTGTTATCACTCATGGTTATGGCAGCACTGCATAATTCTCTTACTGTCATGCCATCCGTAAG
ATGCTTTTCTGTGACTGGTGAGTACTCAACCAAGTCATTCTGAGAATAGTGTATGCGGCGACCGAGTTGC
TCTTGCCCGGCGTCAATACGGGATAATACCGCGCCACATAGCAGAACTTTAAAAGTGCTCATCATTGGAA
AACGTTCTTCGGGGCGAAAACTCTCAAGGATCTTACCGCTGTTGAGATCCAGTTCGATGTAACCCACTCG
TGCACCCAACTGATCTTCAGCATCTTTTACTTTCACCAGCGTTTCTGGGTGAGCAAAAACAGGAAGGCAA
AATGCCGCAAAAAAGGGAATAAGGGCGACACGGAAATGTTGAATACTCATACTCTTCCTTTTTCAATATT
ATTGAAGCATTTATCAGGGTTATTGTCTCATGAGCGGATACATATTTGAATGTATTTAGAAAAATAAACA
AATAGGGGTTCCGCGCACATTTCCCCGAAAAGTGCCACCTG
Features (pLannotate 1.2.2; 25 found; start..end, strand, type, name):
      3..361     +  rep_origin     f1 ori (sequence partly withheld): f1 bacteriophage origin of replication; arrow indicates direction of (+) strand synthesis
    463..618     -  CDS            lacZα (fragment): LacZα fragment of β-galactosidase; lacZ fragment
    624..652     -  misc_feature   MCS (fragment): pBluescript multiple cloning site
    658..1037    +  enhancer       CMV enhancer: human cytomegalovirus immediate early enhancer
   1038..1241    +  promoter       CMV promoter: human cytomegalovirus (CMV) immediate early promoter
   1237..1270    +  LTR            5' LTR (truncated) (fragment): truncated 5' long terminal repeat (LTR) from HIV-1
   1286..1304    +  promoter       T7 promoter: promoter for bacteriophage T7 RNA polymerase
   1330..1355    +  misc_RNA       sTRSV HHRz (fragment): hammerhead ribozyme from the tobacco ringspot virus satellite RNA (Khvorova et al., 2003)
   1441..2790    +  CDS            N: NCAP_RABVS - Experimental evidence at protein level: Swiss-Prot protein existence level 1. Encapsidates the genome in a ratio of one protein N per nine ribonucleotides, protecting it from nucleases. If expressed without protein P it binds non-specifically RNA and therefore can bind it's own mRNA. Interaction with protein P abolishes any non-specific RNA binding, and prevents phosphorylation. The soluble N-P complex encapsidates specifically the genomic RNA, with protein N protecting the genome like a pearl necklace. The encapsidated genomic RNA is termed the nucleocapsid (NC) and serves as tem
   2884..3774    +  CDS            P: PHOSP_RABVS - Experimental evidence at protein level: Swiss-Prot protein existence level 1. Non catalytic polymerase cofactor and regulatory protein that plays a role in viral transcription and replication. Stabilizes the RNA polymerase L to the N-RNA template and binds the soluble protein N, preventing it from encapsidating non-genomic RNA. Also inhibits host IFN-alpha and IFN-beta signaling by binding and retaining phosphorylated STAT1 in the cytoplasm or by inhibiting the DNA binding of STAT1 in the nucleus. Might be involved, through interaction with host dynein, in intracellular microtubu
   3866..4471    +  CDS            M: MATRX_RABVS - Experimental evidence at protein level: Swiss-Prot protein existence level 1. Plays a major role in assembly, budding and uncoating of virion after membrane fusion (PubMed:33208464). Completely covers the ribonucleoprotein coil and keep it in condensed bullet-shaped form. Inhibits viral transcription and stimulates replication. Plays a major role in early induction of TRAIL-mediated apoptosis in infected neurons (PubMed:12771432, PubMed:9847327). From Rabies virus (strain SAD B19) (RABV).
   4695..6122    +  CDS            tdTomato: tdTomato is a basic (constitutively fluorescent) orange fluorescent protein published in 2004, derived from Discosoma sp.. It is reported to be a somewhat slowly-maturing tandem dimer with low acid sensitivity.
   6230..12610   +  CDS            L: L_RABVS - Experimental evidence at protein level: Swiss-Prot protein existence level 1. RNA-directed RNA polymerase that catalyzes the replication of viral genomic RNA. The template is composed of the viral RNA tightly encapsidated by the nucleoprotein (N). The replicase mode is dependent on intracellular N protein concentration. In this mode, the polymerase replicates the whole viral genome without recognizing transcriptional signals, and the replicated genome is not caped or polyadenylated. From Rabies virus (strain SAD B19) (RABV).
  12742..12834   +  ncRNA          HDV ribozyme: Accession: RF00094 - Hepatitis delta virus ribozyme
  12842..12891   +  CDS            SET1 (fragment): solubility-enhancement tag derived from T7 phage gene 10B
  12899..12946   +  terminator     T7 terminator: transcription terminator for bacteriophage T7 RNA polymerase
  12968..13009   -  misc_feature   MCS (fragment): pBluescript multiple cloning site
  13022..13040   -  promoter       T3 promoter: promoter for bacteriophage T3 RNA polymerase
  13083..13105   -  protein_bind   lac operator (fragment): The lac repressor binds to the lac operator to inhibit transcription in E. coli. This inhibition can be relieved by adding lactose or isopropyl-β-D-thiogalactopyranoside (IPTG). lac repressor encoded by lacI
  13109..13139   -  promoter       lac promoter: promoter for the E. coli lac operon
  13154..13175   -  protein_bind   CAP binding site: CAP binding activates transcription in the presence of cAMP. E. coli catabolite activator protein
  13188..13280   -  CDS            lacI (fragment): lac repressor; lacI; The lac repressor binds to the lac operator to inhibit transcription in E. coli. This inhibition can be relieved by adding lactose or isopropyl-β-D-thiogalactopyranoside (IPTG).
  13463..14051   -  rep_origin     ori: high-copy-number ColE1/pMB1/pBR322/pUC origin of replication
  14222..15082   -  CDS            AmpR: β-lactamase; bla; confers resistance to ampicillin, carbenicillin, and related antibiotics
  15083..15187   -  promoter       AmpR promoter: bla
