[The description below was written by a language model from this plasmid's Addgene catalogue record and pLannotate feature annotations shown in this document.]
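Description:
pRVdG-4tdTomato is a rabies virus genome ("rescue") plasmid built on the cSPBN/pSAD backbone, carrying a full-length cDNA of the SAD B19 vaccine-strain genome in which the glycoprotein (G) gene is absent and tdTomato occupies its place. The 15.2 kb plasmid sits in a pBluescript-type bacterial framework with remnants of the lacZα/MCS region. It has a high-copy ColE1/pUC origin, an f1 origin, and an ampicillin resistance gene (β-lactamase) for propagation and selection in E. coli.

The viral cDNA is arranged in the order N, P, M, tdTomato, L, so the red-orange tandem-dimer fluorescent protein lies in the fourth gene position, between the matrix and polymerase genes. There it would be transcribed by the viral polymerase as one of the viral genes. The catalogue lists CMV as the promoter. In the feature table, the CMV enhancer/promoter and a T7 promoter sit upstream of the whole genome rather than directly driving tdTomato, so they launch transcription of the full-length viral RNA. A hammerhead ribozyme fragment at the 5′ end and a hepatitis delta virus ribozyme at the 3′ end, followed by a T7 terminator, trim this transcript to give precise genome termini. The small annotated HIV-1 LTR and SET1 fragments are probably incidental sequence matches.

Because no G coding sequence is annotated, virus recovered from this plasmid should depend on glycoprotein supplied in trans to form infectious particles. G-deleted rabies vectors of this kind are generally used for fluorescent labelling of neurons and restricted, monosynaptic retrograde tracing. The record itself states only that the construct expresses tdTomato.
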