Addgene plasmid #52500: pRVdG-4tdTomato
Purpose: Expresses tdTomato
Depositing lab: Sebastian Seung. Depositing organization: Massachusetts Institute of Technology.
Backbone
  Vector backbone: cSPBN (pSAD)
  Backbone manufacturer: Karl-Klaus Conzelmann & Matthias Schnell
  Backbone size w/o insert (bp): 13782
  Total vector size (bp): 15213
  Vector type: Mammalian Expression ; Rabies Virus
Growth in bacteria
  Bacterial resistance: Ampicillin, 100 μg/mL
  Growth temperature: 37°C
  Growth strain: DH5alpha
  Growth instructions: DH5alpha at 37C
  Copy number: High Copy
Gene/Insert
  Gene/Insert name: tdTomato
  Species: Synthetic
  Insert size (bp): 1431
  Promoter: CMV
  Cloning method: Unknown
  Sequencing primers: 5′ unknown
Terms and licenses: Academic/Nonprofit Terms; Industry Terms: Not Available to Industry
How to cite: pRVdG-4tdTomato was a gift from Sebastian Seung (Addgene plasmid # 52500 ; http://n2t.net/addgene:52500 ; RRID:Addgene_52500)
