>Addgene plasmid #52500 | pRVdG-4tdTomato | addgene partial sequence | sequence record 92860 | tdTomato-Rev 5'-tctttgatgacggccatgt-3'
GAGGAGGCGGTGCCGGAGCTGCCGCTGCCGGTGCTGCCGGTGCCATGCCCCAGGAACAGGTGGTGGCGGC
CCTCGGAGCGCTCGTACTGTTCCACGATGGTGTAGTCCTCGTTGTGGGAGGTGATGTCCAGCTTGGTGTC
CACGTAGTAGTAGCCGGGCAGTTGCACGGGCTTCTTGGCCATGTAGATGGTCTTGAACTCCACCAGGTAG
TGGCCGCCGTCCTTCAGCTTCAGGGCCTGGTGGATCTCGCCCTTCAGCACGCCGTCGCGGGGGTACAGGC
GCTCGGTGGAGGCCTCCCAGCCCATGGTCTTCTTCTGCATTACGGGGCCGTCGGGGGGGAAGTTGGTGCC
GCGCATCTTCACCTTGTAGATCAGCGTGCCGTCCTGCAGGGAGGAGTCCTGGGTCACGGTCACCAGACCG
CCGTCCTCGAAGTTCATCACGCGCTCCCACTTGAAGCCCTCGGGGAAGGACAGCTTCTTGTAATCGGGGA
TGTCGGCGGGGTGCTTCACGTACGCCTTGGAGCCGTACATGAACTGGGGGGACAGGATGTCCCAGGCGAA
GGGCAGGGGGCCGCCCTTGGTCACCTTCAGCTTGGCGGTCTGGGTGCCCTCGTAGGGGCGGCCCTCGCCC
TCGCCCTCGATCTCGAACTCGTGGCCGTTCATGGAGCCCTCCATGCGCACCTTGAAGCGCATGAACTCTT
TGATGACCTCCTCGCCCTTGCTCACCATGGTGGCGGCTTTCCCGGGGTCTTTTGAGGGATGTTAATAGTT
TTTTTCACATCCAAGAGGATCAAAATGTAAAGGTAATCAACTTGACTTTGATGAAATGCAGCGGTTTAAT
GGCACCATAACATGTTTTTTGTTATATTGCTCCCAAGGGTTGGAGTTGAGCCCATATGTTCTCTCCTCCA
GAGGTAAACAAGTGATAAATTTGCGGGATATAATCTGATTATTCTAGAAGCAGAGAGGAATCTTTGTCCT
CTTCGGACCTTTGTGTCTGAAGAGACATGTCAGACC
