>Addgene plasmid #52500 | pRVdG-4tdTomato | addgene partial sequence | sequence record 92861 | mCherryseq-R 5'-cctcctcgcccttgctcaccat-3'
GTTAATAGTTTTTTTCACATCCAAGAGGATCAAAATGTAAAGGTAATCAACTTGACTTTGATGAAATGCA
GCGGTTTAATGGCACCATAACATGTTTTTTGTTATATTGCTCCCAAGGGTTGGAGTTGAGCCCATATGTT
CTCTCCTCCAGAGGTAAACAAGTGATAAATTTGCGGGATATAATCTGATTATTCTAGAAGCAGAGAGGAA
TCTTTGTCCTCTTCGGACCTTTGTGTCTGAAGAGACATGTCAGACCATAGTTGACATGCTCTCGGGTTCA
TGTTGATACACCAGACTCTGCCCTGGATATGACACTGTTTTGCAATCACTCTTATTTGCAATCCGACGAA
CTCAGTATCATCATCCCAAGTGATCTCCTGAGAGTATTCCAACTCCTCCCCTTCAAGAGGGCCCCTGGAA
TCAGCCCACTGGAAGATAAAGGTTCTCCTCAATTTGTATACCCAGTTCAGGCCCTCAGGGACTGGAGATC
CTGACAAAGCCAGTCCAATAACCACTTTGACTAACCCGATCATCCTATGATTCCCAGAATATATCTCGTC
GAATGATTTCAGAATGTGCCGCAGGATCCTGAACGAGTAACCATTCGGGCTACACACTTTAACCCTTCCG
TTGATACAAAAGTTCCTCATGTTCTTCTTGCCTGTAAGTTCTTTCAGCGGGACGTATTCA
