>Addgene plasmid #52500 | pRVdG-4tdTomato | addgene partial sequence | sequence record 92864 | B19L-R 5'-CGATTGGGTCAATAGGGTCA-3'
ATCGAGCATCTTGAAGTAAGTCTCAGGTTGAGAAGTGTTGCCAGTTGTTCTTCTGATCTAATGTTTTTTT
CTCGACTGAAAAGCTTAGATGACCCAGCACTTTATAAGCTAGCTTACTTGTACAGCTCGTCCATGCCGTA
CAGGAACAGGTGGTGGCGGCCCTCGGAGCGCTCGTACTGTTCCACGATGGTGTAGTCCTCGTTGTGGGAG
GTGATGTCCAGCTTGGTGTCCACGTAGTAGTAGCCGGGCAGTTGCACGGGCTTCTTGGCCATGTAGATGG
TCTTGAACTCCACCAGGTAGTGGCCGCCGTCCTTCAGCTTCAGGGCCTGGTGGATCTCGCCCTTCAGCAC
GCCGTCGCGGGGGTACAGGCGCTCGGTGGAGGCCTCCCAGCCCATGGTCTTCTTCTGCATTACGGGGCCG
TCGGGGGGGAAGTTGGTGCCGCGCATCTTCACCTTGTAGATCAGCGTGCCGTCCTGCAGGGAGGAGTCCT
GGGTCACGGTCACCAGACCGCCGTCCTCGAAGTTCATCACGCGCTCCCACTTGAAGCCCTCGGGGAAGGA
CAGCTTCTTGTAATCGGGGATGTCGGCGGGGTGCTTCACGTACGCCTTGGAGCCGTACATGAACTGGGGG
GACAGGATGTCCCAGGCGAAGGGCAGGGGGCCGCCCTTGGTCACCTTCAGCTTGGCGGTCTGGGTGCCCT
CGTAGGGGCGGCCCTCGCCCTCGCCCTCGATCTCGAACTCGTGGCCGTTCATGGAGCCCTCCATGCGCAC
CTTGAA
